Addgene plasmid #167504: pBLxR5
Purpose: Broad-Host range expression vector, pBBR origin, LuxR activator, PLuxB promoter, mRFP, Gentamicin Resistance Marker.
Depositing lab: Christopher Reisch. Depositing organization: University of Florida. Publication: A plasmid toolbox for controlled gene expression across the Proteobacteria. Schuster LA, Reisch CR. Nucleic Acids Res. 2021 Jun 14. pii: 6298615. doi: 10.1093/nar/gkab496. PubMed 34125913.
Backbone
  Vector backbone: pBLxR5
  Vector type: Bacterial Expression, Synthetic Biology
Growth in bacteria
  Bacterial resistance: Gentamicin, 10 μg/mL
  Growth temperature: 37°C
  Growth strain: DH5alpha
  Copy number: Low Copy
Gene/Insert
  Gene/Insert name: LuxR-mRFP
  Species: Synthetic
  Promoter: PLuxB
  Cloning method: Ligation Independent Cloning
Resource information
  A portion of this plasmid was derived from a plasmid made by: sAJM.1506 was from Addgene plasmid #108254
Terms and licenses: Academic/Nonprofit Terms; Industry Terms: Not Available to Industry
How to cite: pBLxR5 was a gift from Christopher Reisch (Addgene plasmid # 167504 ; http://n2t.net/addgene:167504 ; RRID:Addgene_167504)
