[The description below was written by a language model from this plasmid's Addgene catalogue record and pLannotate feature annotations shown in this document.]
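Description:
pBLxR5 is a low-copy, broad-host-range bacterial expression vector from a plasmid toolbox built for controlled gene expression across the Proteobacteria. It replicates from the pBBR1 origin, supported by the adjacent pBBR1 Rep coding sequence, a replicon from Bordetella bronchiseptica that functions in many Gram-negative hosts. Selection is by gentamicin, conferred by the aacC1 gentamicin acetyltransferase gene, which lies downstream of a class 1 integron Pc promoter. The 6,235 nt sequence also contains short fragments of TcR, CmR, lacZα, lacI and an M13 origin. These appear to be non-functional remnants of earlier backbones rather than working parts.

The payload is a LuxR-based inducible expression module with a red fluorescent reporter. The luxR gene from Aliivibrio fischeri, encoding the transcriptional activator that binds the acyl-homoserine lactone autoinducer OHHL, sits on the reverse strand next to a fragment of the lacI promoter, which presumably provides its constitutive expression. Facing the other way is mRFP1, which the catalogue entry says is driven by the PLuxB promoter. That promoter is not annotated in the feature table, but it would fall in the gap between the divergent luxR and mRFP1 units. An sTRSV hammerhead ribozyme lies upstream of mRFP1. Elements of this type act as insulators, cleaving the 5′ leader from the transcript so that translation is less dependent on promoter context. With autoinducer present, LuxR activates PLuxB and the cells produce mRFP1, giving a fluorescent readout of induction. The record notes that part of the plasmid derives from a previously deposited sensor construct. The vector is suited to characterising Lux-inducible expression in diverse proteobacterial hosts.
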