Features (pLannotate 1.2.2; 14 found; start..end, strand, type, name):
   1055..1826    +  rep_origin     pBBR1 oriV: replication origin of the broad-host-range plasmid pBBR1 from Bordetella bronchiseptica; requires the pBBR1 Rep protein for replication
   1827..2489    +  CDS            pBBR1 Rep: replication protein for the broad-host-range plasmid pBBR1 from Bordetella bronchiseptica
   2550..2619    +  CDS            TcR (fragment): tetracycline efflux protein; tet; confers resistance to tetracycline
   2949..2980    -  CDS            CmR (fragment): chloramphenicol acetyltransferase confers resistance to chloramphenicol
   2980..3057    +  rep_origin     M13 ori (fragment): M13 bacteriophage origin of replication; arrow indicates direction of (+) strand synthesis
   3061..3216    -  CDS            lacZα (fragment): LacZα fragment of β-galactosidase; lacZ fragment
   3220..3969    -  CDS            luxR: LUXR_ALIFS - Experimental evidence at protein level: Swiss-Prot protein existence level 1. Transcriptional activator of the bioluminescence operon. Binds to the OHHL autoinducer. From Aliivibrio fischeri (Vibrio fischeri).
   4009..4054    -  promoter       lacI promoter (fragment): lacI
   4192..4241    +  misc_RNA       sTRSV HHRz: hammerhead ribozyme from the tobacco ringspot virus satellite RNA (Khvorova et al., 2003)
   4304..4978    +  CDS            mRFP1: mRFP1 is a basic (constitutively fluorescent) red fluorescent protein published in 2002, derived from Discosoma sp.. It is reported to be a somewhat slowly-maturing monomer with low acid sensitivity.
   5009..5093    -  CDS            lacI (fragment): lac repressor; lacI; The lac repressor binds to the lac operator to inhibit transcription in E. coli. This inhibition can be relieved by adding lactose or isopropyl-β-D-thiogalactopyranoside (IPTG).
   5104..5220    -  CDS            CmR (fragment): chloramphenicol acetyltransferase; cat; confers resistance to chloramphenicol
   5258..5286    +  promoter       Pc promoter: intI1 (promoter lies within the coding sequence); class 1 integron promoter
   5475..6008    +  CDS            GmR: gentamycin acetyltransferase; aacC1; confers resistance to gentamycin
>Addgene plasmid #167504 | pBLxR5 | addgene full sequence | sequence record 345634 | Addgene NGS Result
GTCCAGAACGGGCTTCAGGCGCTCCCGAAGGTCTCGGGCCGTCTCTTGGGCTTGATCGGCCTTCTTGCGC
ATCTCACGCGCTCATGCGGCGGCCTGTAGGGCAGGCTCATACCCCTGCCGAACCGCTTTTGTCAGCCGGT
CGGCCACGGCTTCCGGCGTCTCAACGCGCTTTGAGATTCCCAGCTTTTCGGCCAATCCCTGCGGTGCATA
GGCGCGTGGCTCGACCGCTTGCGGGCTGATGGTGACGTGGCCCACTGGTGGCCGCTCCAGGGCCTCGTAG
AACGCCTGAATGCGCGTGTGACGTGCCTTGCTGCCCTCGATGCCCCGTTGCAGCCCTAGATCGGCCACAG
CGGCCGCAAACGTGGTCTGGTCGCGGGTCATCTGCGCTTTGTTGCCGATGAACTCCTTGGCCGACAGCCT
GCCGTCCTGCGTCAGCGGCACCACGAACGCGGTCATGTGCGGGCTGGTTTCGTCACGGTGGATGCTGGCC
GTCACGATGCGATCCGCCCCGTACTTGTCCGCCAGCCACTTGTGCGCCTTCTCGAAGAACGCCGCCTGCT
GTTCTTGGCTGGCCGACTTCCACCATTCCGGGCTGGCCGTCATGACGTACTCGACCGCCAACACAGCGTC
CTTGCGCCGCTTCTCTGGCAGCAACTCGCGCAGTCGGCCCATCGCTTCATCGGTGCTGCTGGCCGCACAG
TGCTCGTTCTCTGGCGTCCTGCTGGCGTCAGCGTTGGGCGTCTCGCGCTCGCGGTAGGCGTGCTTGAGAC
TGGCCGCCACGTTGCCCATTTTCGCCAGCTTCTTGCATCGCATGATCGCGTATGCCGCCATGCCTGCCCC
TCCCTTTTGGTGTCCAACCGGCTCGACGGGGGCAGCGCAAGGCGGTGCCTCCGGCGGGCCACTCAATGCT
TGAGTATACTCACTAGACTTTGCTTCGCAAAGTCGTGACCGCCTACGGCGGCTGCGGCGCCCTACGGGCT
TGCTCTCCGGGCTTCGCCCTGCGCGGTCGCTGCGCTCCCTTGCCAGCCCGTGGATATGTGGACGATGGCC
GCGAGCGGCCACCGGCTGGCTCGCTTCGCTCGGCCCGTGGACAACCCTGCTGGACAAGCTGATGGACAGG
CTGCGCCTGCCCACGAGCTTGACCACAGGGATTGCCCACCGGCTACCCAGCCTTCGACCACATACCCACC
GGCTCCAACTGCGCGGCCTGCGGCCTTGCCCCATCAATTTTTTTAATTTTCTCTGGGGAAAAGCCTCCGG
CCTGCGGCCTGCGCGCTTCGCTTGCCGGTTGGACACCAAGTGGAAGGCGGGTCAAGGCTCGCGCAGCGAC
CGCGCAGCGGCTTGGCCTTGACGCGCCTGGAACGACCCAAGCCTATGCGAGTGGGGGCAGTCGAAGGGCG
AAGCCCGCCCGCCTGCCCCCCGAGCCTCACGGCGGCGAGTGCGGGGGTTCCAAGGGGGCAGCGCCACCTT
GGGCAAGGCCGAAGGCCGCGCAGTCGATCAACAAGCCCCGGAGGGGCCACTTTTTGCCGGAGGGGGAGCC
GCGCCGAAGGCGTGGGGGAACCCCGCAGGGGTGCCCTTCTTTGGGCACCAAAGAACTAGATATAGGGCGA
AATGCGAAAGACTTAAAAATCAACAACTTAAAAAAGGGGGGTACGCAACAGCTCATTGCGGCACCCCCCG
CAATAGCTCATTGCGTAGGTTAAAGAAAATCTGTAATTGACTGCCACTTTTACGCAACGCATAATTGTTG
TCGCGCTGCCGAAAAGTTGCAGCTGATTGCGCATGGTGCCGCAACCGTGCGGCACCCCTACCGCATGGAG
ATAAGCATGGCCACGCAGTCCAGAGAAATCGGCATTCAAGCCAAGAACAAGCCCGGTCACTGGGTGCAAA
CGGAACGCAAAGCGCATGAGGCGTGGGCCGGGCTTATTGCGAGGAAACCCACGGCGGCAATGCTGCTGCA
TCACCTCGTGGCGCAGATGGGCCACCAGAACGCCGTGGTGGTCAGCCAGAAGACACTTTCCAAGCTCATC
GGACGTTCTTTGCGGACGGTCCAATACGCAGTCAAGGACTTGGTGGCCGAGCGCTGGATCTCCGTCGTGA
AGCTCAACGGCCCCGGCACCGTGTCGGCCTACGTGGTCAATGACCGCGTGGCGTGGGGCCAGCCCCGCGA
CCAGTTGCGCCTGTCGGTGTTCAGTGCCGCCGTGGTGGTTGATCACGACGACCAGGACGAATCGCTGTTG
GGGCATGGCGACCTGCGCCGCATCCCGACCCTGTATCCGGGCGAGCAGCAACTACCGACCGGCCCCGGCG
AGGAGCCGCCCAGCCAGCCCGGCATTCCGGGCATGGAACCAGACCTGCCAGCCTTGACCGAAACGGAGGA
ATGGGAACGGCGCGGGCAGCAGCGCCTGCCGATGCCCGATGAGCCGTGTTTTCTGGACGATGGCGAGCCG
TTGGAGCCGCCGACACGGGTCACGCTGCCGCGCCGGTAGCACTTGGGTTGCGCAGCAACCCGTAAGTGCG
CTGTTCCAGACTATCGGCTGTAGCCGCCTCGCCGCCCTATACCTTGTCTGCCTCCCCGCGTTGCGTCGCG
GTGCATGGAGCCGGGCCACCTCGACCTGAATGGAAGCCGGCGGCACCTCGCTAACGGATTCACCGTTTTT
ATCAGGCTCTGGGAGGCAGAATAAATGATCATATCGTCAATTATTACCTCCACGGGGAGAGCCTGAGCAA
ACTGGCCTCAGGCATTTGAGAAGCACACGGTCACACTGCTTCCGGTAGTCAATAAACCGGTAAACCAGCA
ATAGACATAAGCGGCTATTTAACGACCCTGCCCTGAACCGACGACCGGGTCGAATTTGCTTTCGAATTTC
TGCCATTCATCCGCTTATTATCACTTATTCAGGCGTAGCAACCAGGCGTTTAAGGGCACCAATAACTGCC
TTAAAAAAATTACGCCCCGCCCTGCCACTCATCGCAGTACGGCCTATTGGTTAAAAAATGAGCTGATTTA
ACAAAAATTTAACGCGAATTTTAACAAAATATTAACGCTTACAATTTCCATTCGCCATTCAGGCTGCGCA
ACTGTTGGGAAGGGCGATCGGTGCGGGCCTCTTCGCTATTACGCCAGCTGGCGAAAGGGGGATGTGCTGC
AAGGCGATTAAGTTGGGTAACGCCAGGGTTTTCCCAGTCACGACGTTGTAAAACGACGGCCAGTGATCAA
TTTTTAAAGTATGGGCAATCAATTGCTCCTGTTAAAATTGCTTTAGAAATACTTTGGCAGCGGTTTGTTG
TATTGAGTTTCATTTGCGCATTGGTTAAATGGAAAGTGACAGTACGCTCACTGCAACCTAATATTTTTGA
AATATCCCAAGAGCTTTTTCCTTCGCATGCCCACGCTAAACATTCTTTTTCTCTTTTGGTTAAATCGTTG
TTTGATTTATTATTTGCTATATTTATTTTTCGATAATTATCAACTAGAGAAGGAACAATTAATGGTATGT
TCATACACGCATGTAAAAATAAACTATCTATATAGTTGTCTTTTTCTGAATGTGCAAAACTAAGCATTCC
GAAGCCATTGTTAGCCGTATGAATAGGGAAACTAAACCCAGTGATAAGACCTGATGTTTTCGCTTCTTTA
ATTACATTTGGAGATTTTTTATTTACAGCATTGTTTTCAAATATATTCCAATTAATTGGTGAATGATTGG
AGTTAGAATAATCTACTATAGGATCATATTTTATCAAATTAGCGTCATCATAATATTGCCTCCATTTTTT
AGGGTAATTATCTAGGATTGAAATATCAGATTTAACCATAGAATGAGGATAAATGATCGCGAGTAAATAA
TATTCACAATGTACCATTTTAGTCATATCAGATAAGCATTGATTAATATCATTATTGCTTCTACAAGCTT
TAATTTTATTAATTATTCTGTATGTGTCGTCGGCATTTATGTTTTTCATTCTGCCCCTCCGAAAGGCTTA
AGTCCTCGCGTAGTACCTGGGCGCTATCATGCCATACCGCGAAAGGTTTTGCGCCATTCGATGGCGCGCC
GCCCAATTATTGAAGGCCTCCCTAACGGGGGGCCTTTTTTTGTTTCTGGTCTCCCGCTTAACGATCGTTG
GCTGACCTGTAGGATCGTACAGGTTTACGCAAGAAAATGGTTTGTTACAGTCGAATAAAAGCTGTCACCG
GATGTGCTTTCCGGTCTGATGAGTCCGTGAGGACGAAACAGCCTCTACAAATAATTTTGTTTAAGAACTG
GGAAGAGCGCAGATTAAAGAGGAGAAATACTAGATGGCTTCCTCCGAAGACGTTATCAAAGAGTTCATGC
GTTTCAAAGTTCGTATGGAAGGTTCCGTTAACGGTCACGAGTTCGAAATCGAAGGTGAAGGTGAAGGTCG
TCCGTACGAAGGTACCCAGACCGCTAAACTGAAAGTTACCAAAGGTGGTCCGCTGCCGTTCGCTTGGGAC
ATCCTGTCCCCGCAGTTCCAGTACGGTTCCAAAGCTTACGTTAAACACCCGGCTGACATCCCGGACTACC
TGAAACTGTCCTTCCCGGAAGGTTTCAAATGGGAACGTGTTATGAACTTCGAAGACGGTGGTGTTGTTAC
CGTTACCCAGGACTCCTCCCTGCAAGACGGTGAGTTCATCTACAAAGTTAAACTGCGTGGTACCAACTTC
CCGTCCGACGGTCCGGTTATGCAGAAAAAAACCATGGGTTGGGAAGCTTCCACCGAACGTATGTACCCGG
AAGACGGTGCTCTGAAAGGTGAAATCAAAATGCGTCTGAAACTGAAAGACGGTGGTCACTACGACGCTGA
AGTTAAAACCACCTACATGGCTAAAAAACCGGTTCAGCTGCCGGGTGCTTACAAAACCGACATCAAACTG
GACATCACCTCCCACAACGAAGACTACACCATCGTTGAACAGTACGAACGTGCTGAAGGTCGTCACTCCA
CCGGTGCTTAATAACGCTGATAGTGCTAGTGTAGATCGCGCTTTCCAGTCGGGAAACCTGTCGTGCCAGC
TGCATTAATGAATCGGCCAACGCGCGGGGAGAGGCGGTTTGCGTATTGGGCGCATGCATAAAAACTGTTG
TAATTCATTAAGCATTCTGCCGACATGGAAGCCATCACAAACGGCATGATGAACCTGAATCGCCAGCGGC
ATCAGCACCTTGTCGCCTTGCGTATAATATTTGCCCATGGACGCACACCGTGGAAACGGATGAAGGCACG
AACCCAGTTGACATAAGCCTGTTCGGTTCGTAAACTGTAATGCAAGTAGCGTATGCGCTCACGCAACTGG
TCCAGAACCTTGACCGAACGCAGCGGTGGTAACGGCGCAGTGGCGGTTTTCATGGCTTGTTATGACTGTT
TTTTTGTACAGTCTATGCCTCGGGCATCCAAGCAGCAAGCGCGTTACGCCGTGGGTCGATGTTTGATGTT
ATGGAGCAGCAACGATGTTACGCAGCAGCAACGATGTTACGCAGCAGGGCAGTCGCCCTAAAACAAAGTT
AGGTGGCTCAAGTATGGGCATCATTCGCACATGTAGGCTCGGCCCTGACCAAGTCAAATCCATGCGGGCT
GCTCTTGATCTTTTCGGTCGTGAGTTCGGAGACGTAGCCACCTACTCCCAACATCAGCCGGACTCCGATT
ACCTCGGGAACTTGCTCCGTAGTAAGACATTCATCGCGCTTGCTGCCTTCGACCAAGAAGCGGTTGTTGG
CGCTCTCGCGGCTTACGTTCTGCCCAAGTTTGAGCAGCCGCGTAGTGAGATCTATATCTATGATCTCGCA
GTCTCCGGAGAGCACCGGAGGCAGGGCATTGCCACCGCGCTCATCAATCTCCTCAAGCATGAGGCCAACG
CGCTTGGTGCTTATGTGATCTACGTGCAAGCAGATTACGGTGACGATCCCGCAGTGGCTCTCTATACAAA
GTTGGGCATACGGGAAGAAGTGATGCACTTTGATATCGACCCAAGTACCGCCACCTAACAATTCGTTCAA
GCCGAGATCGGCTTCCCGGCCGCGGAGTTGTTCGGTAAATTGTCACAACGCCGCAGGTGGCACTTTTCGG
GGAAATGTGCGCGCCCGCGTTCCTGCTGGCGCTGGGCCTGTTTCTGGCGCTGGACTTCCCGCTGTTCCGT
CAGCAGCTTTTCGCCCACGGCCTTGATGATCGCGGCGGCCTTGGCCTGCATATCCCGATTCAACGGCCCC
AGGGC
